>Addgene plasmid #222870 | pLKO.1 mTagBFP2 rat DJ-1 shRNA | addgene full sequence | sequence record 438320 | Addgene NGS Result
CCCTGATTCTGTGGATAACCGTATTACCGCCTTTGAGTGAGCTGATACCGCTCGCCGCAGCCGAACGACC
GAGCGCAGCGAGTCAGTGAGCGAGGAAGCGGAAGAGCGCCCAATACGCAAACCGCCTCTCCCCGCGCGTT
GGCCGATTCATTAATGCAGCTGGCACGACAGGTTTCCCGACTGGAAAGCGGGCAGTGAGCGCAACGCAAT
TAATGTGAGTTAGCTCACTCATTAGGCACCCCAGGCTTTACACTTTATGCTTCCGGCTCGTATGTTGTGT
GGAATTGTGAGCGGATAACAATTTCACACAGGAAACAGCTATGACCATGATTACGCCAAGCGCGCAATTA
ACCCTCACTAAAGGGAACAAAAGCTGGAGCTGCAAGCTTAATGTAGTCTTATGCAATACTCTTGTAGTCT
TGCAACATGGTAACGATGAGTTAGCAACATGCCTTACAAGGAGAGAAAAAGCACCGTGCATGCCGATTGG
TGGAAGTAAGGTGGTACGATCGTGCCTTATTAGGAAGGCAACAGACGGGTCTGACATGGATTGGACGAAC
CACTGAATTGCCGCATTGCAGAGATATTGTATTTAAGTGCCTAGCTCGATACATAAACGGGTCTCTCTGG
TTAGACCAGATCTGAGCCTGGGAGCTCTCTGGCTAACTAGGGAACCCACTGCTTAAGCCTCAATAAAGCT
TGCCTTGAGTGCTTCAAGTAGTGTGTGCCCGTCTGTTGTGTGACTCTGGTAACTAGAGATCCCTCAGACC
CTTTTAGTCAGTGTGGAAAATCTCTAGCAGTGGCGCCCGAACAGGGACTTGAAAGCGAAAGGGAAACCAG
AGGAGCTCTCTCGACGCAGGACTCGGCTTGCTGAAGCGCGCACGGCAAGAGGCGAGGGGCGGCGACTGGT
GAGTACGCCAAAAATTTTGACTAGCGGAGGCTAGAAGGAGAGAGATGGGTGCGAGAGCGTCAGTATTAAG
CGGGGGAGAATTAGATCGCGATGGGAAAAAATTCGGTTAAGGCCAGGGGGAAAGAAAAAATATAAATTAA
AACATATAGTATGGGCAAGCAGGGAGCTAGAACGATTCGCAGTTAATCCTGGCCTGTTAGAAACATCAGA
AGGCTGTAGACAAATACTGGGACAGCTACAACCATCCCTTCAGACAGGATCAGAAGAACTTAGATCATTA
TATAATACAGTAGCAACCCTCTATTGTGTGCATCAAAGGATAGAGATAAAAGACACCAAGGAAGCTTTAG
ACAAGATAGAGGAAGAGCAAAACAAAAGTAAGACCACCGCACAGCAAGCGGCCGCTGATCTTCAGACCTG
GAGGAGGAGATATGAGGGACAATTGGAGAAGTGAATTATATAAATATAAAGTAGTAAAAATTGAACCATT
AGGAGTAGCACCCACCAAGGCAAAGAGAAGAGTGGTGCAGAGAGAAAAAAGAGCAGTGGGAATAGGAGCT
TTGTTCCTTGGGTTCTTGGGAGCAGCAGGAAGCACTATGGGCGCAGCGTCAATGACGCTGACGGTACAGG
CCAGACAATTATTGTCTGGTATAGTGCAGCAGCAGAACAATTTGCTGAGGGCTATTGAGGCGCAACAGCA
TCTGTTGCAACTCACAGTCTGGGGCATCAAGCAGCTCCAGGCAAGAATCCTGGCTGTGGAAAGATACCTA
AAGGATCAACAGCTCCTGGGGATTTGGGGTTGCTCTGGAAAACTCATTTGCACCACTGCTGTGCCTTGGA
ATGCTAGTTGGAGTAATAAATCTCTGGAACAGATTTGGAATCACACGACCTGGATGGAGTGGGACAGAGA
AATTAACAATTACACAAGCTTAATACACTCCTTAATTGAAGAATCGCAAAACCAGCAAGAAAAGAATGAA
CAAGAATTATTGGAATTAGATAAATGGGCAAGTTTGTGGAATTGGTTTAACATAACAAATTGGCTGTGGT
ATATAAAATTATTCATAATGATAGTAGGAGGCTTGGTAGGTTTAAGAATAGTTTTTGCTGTACTTTCTAT
AGTGAATAGAGTTAGGCAGGGATATTCACCATTATCGTTTCAGACCCACCTCCCAACCCCGAGGGGACCC
GACAGGCCCGAAGGAATAGAAGAAGAAGGTGGAGAGAGAGACAGAGACAGATCCATTCGATTAGTGAACG
GATCTCGACGGTATCGATCACGAGACTAGCCTCGAGCGGCCGCCCCCTTCACCGAGGGCCTATTTCCCAT
GATTCCTTCATATTTGCATATACGATACAAGGCTGTTAGAGAGATAATTGGAATTAATTTGACTGTAAAC
ACAAAGATATTAGTACAAAATACGTGACGTAGAAAGTAATAATTTCTTGGGTAGTTTGCAGTTTTAAAAT
TATGTTTTAAAATGGACTATCATATGCTTACCGTAACTTGAAAGTATTTCGATTTCTTGGCTTTATATAT
CTTGTGGAAAGGACGAAACACCGGATCTGGGTGCACAGAACTTATCTCGAGATAAGTTCTGTGCACCCAG
ATTTTTTGAATTCTCGACCTCGAGACAAATGGCAGTATTCATCCACAATTTTAAAAGAAAAGGGGGGATT
GGGGGGTACAGTGCAGGGGAAAGAATAGTAGACATAATAGCAACAGACATACAAACTAAAGAATTACAAA
AACAAATTACAAAAATTCAAAATTTTCGGGTTTATTACAGGGACAGCAGAGATCCACTTTGGCCGCGGCT
CGAGGGGGTTGGGGTTGCGCCTTTTCCAAGGCAGCCCTGGGTTTGCGCAGGGACGCGGCTGCTCTGGGCG
TGGTTCCGGGAAACGCAGCGGCGCCGACCCTGGGTCTCGCACATTCTTCACGTCCGTTCGCAGCGTCACC
CGGATCTTCGCCGCTACCCTTGTGGGCCCCCCGGCGACGCTTCCTGCTCCGCCCCTAAGTCGGGAAGGTT
CCTTGCGGTTCGCGGCGTGCCGGACGTGACAAACGGAAGCCGCACGTCTCACTAGTACCCTCGCAGACGG
ACAGCGCCAGGGAGCAATGGCAGCGCGCCGACCGCGATGGGCTGTGGCCAATAGCGGCTGCTCAGCAGGG
CGCGCCGAGAGCAGCGGCCGGGAAGGGGCGGTGCGGGAGGCGGGGTGTGGGGCGGTAGTGTGGGCCCTGT
TCCTGCCCGCGCGGTGTTCCGCATTCTGCAAGCCTCCGGAGCGCACGTCGGCAGTCGGCTCCCTCGTTGA
CCGAATCACCGACCTCTCTCCCCAGGGGGATCCGCCACCATGGTGTCTAAGGGCGAAGAGCTGATTAAGG
AGAACATGCACATGAAGCTGTACATGGAGGGCACCGTGGACAACCATCACTTCAAGTGCACATCCGAGGG
CGAAGGCAAGCCCTACGAGGGCACCCAGACCATGAGAATCAAGGTGGTCGAGGGCGGCCCTCTCCCCTTC
GCCTTCGACATCCTGGCTACTAGCTTCCTCTACGGCAGCAAGACCTTCATCAACCACACCCAGGGCATCC
CCGACTTCTTCAAGCAGTCCTTCCCTGAGGGCTTCACATGGGAGAGAGTCACCACATACGAAGACGGGGG
CGTGCTGACCGCTACCCAGGACACCAGCCTCCAGGACGGCTGCCTCATCTACAACGTCAAGATCAGAGGG
GTGAACTTCACATCCAACGGCCCTGTGATGCAGAAGAAAACACTCGGCTGGGAGGCCTTCACCGAGACGC
TGTACCCCGCTGACGGCGGCCTGGAAGGCAGAAACGACATGGCCCTGAAGCTCGTGGGCGGGAGCCATCT
GATCGCAAACGCCAAGACCACATATAGATCCAAGAAACCCGCTAAGAACCTCAAGATGCCTGGCGTCTAC
TATGTGGACTACAGACTGGAAAGAATCAAGGAGGCCAACAACGAGACCTACGTCGAGCAGCACGAGGTGG
CAGTGGCCAGATACTGCGACCTCCCTAGCAAACTGGGGCACAAGCTTAATTAAGGTACCTTTAAGACCAA
TGACTTACAAGGCAGCTGTAGATCTTAGCCACTTTTTAAAAGAAAAGGGGGGACTGGAAGGGCTAATTCA
CTCCCAACGAAGACAAGATCTGCTTTTTGCTTGTACTGGGTCTCTCTGGTTAGACCAGATCTGAGCCTGG
GAGCTCTCTGGCTAACTAGGGAACCCACTGCTTAAGCCTCAATAAAGCTTGCCTTGAGTGCTTCAAGTAG
TGTGTGCCCGTCTGTTGTGTGACTCTGGTAACTAGAGATCCCTCAGACCCTTTTAGTCAGTGTGGAAAAT
CTCTAGCAGTAGTAGTTCATGTCATCTTATTATTCAGTATTTATAACTTGCAAAGAAATGAATATCAGAG
AGTGAGAGGAACTTGTTTATTGCAGCTTATAATGGTTACAAATAAAGCAATAGCATCACAAATTTCACAA
ATAAAGCATTTTTTTCACTGCATTCTAGTTGTGGTTTGTCCAAACTCATCAATGTATCTTATCATGTCTG
GCTCTAGCTATCCCGCCCCTAACTCCGCCCATCCCGCCCCTAACTCCGCCCAGTTCCGCCCATTCTCCGC
CCCATGGCTGACTAATTTTTTTTATTTATGCAGAGGCCGAGGCCGCCTCGGCCTCTGAGCTATTCCAGAA
GTAGTGAGGAGGCTTTTTTGGAGGCCTAGGGACGTACCCAATTCGCCCTATAGTGAGTCGTATTACGCGC
GCTCACTGGCCGTCGTTTTACAACGTCGTGACTGGGAAAACCCTGGCGTTACCCAACTTAATCGCCTTGC
AGCACATCCCCCTTTCGCCAGCTGGCGTAATAGCGAAGAGGCCCGCACCGATCGCCCTTCCCAACAGTTG
CGCAGCCTGAATGGCGAATGGG
[124 nt withheld, positions 4853-4976]
C
[91 nt withheld, positions 4978-5068]
A
[49 nt withheld, positions 5070-5118]
CCTTTGACGTTGGAGTCCACGTTCTTT
[37 nt withheld, positions 5146-5182]
ACCCTATCTCGGTCTATTCTTTTGATTTATAAGGGATTTTGCCGATTTCGGCCTATTGGTTAAAAAATGA
GCTGATTTAACAAAAATTTAACGCGAATTTTAACAAAATATTAACGCTTACAATTTAGGTGGCACTTTTC
GGGGAAATGTGCGCGGAACCCCTATTTGTTTATTTTTCTAAATACATTCAAATATGTATCCGCTCATGAG
ACAATAACCCTGATAAATGCTTCAATAATATTGAAAAAGGAAGAGTATGAGTATTCAACATTTCCGTGTC
GCCCTTATTCCCTTTTTTGCGGCATTTTGCCTTCCTGTTTTTGCTCACCCAGAAACGCTGGTGAAAGTAA
AAGATGCTGAAGATCAGTTGGGTGCACGAGTGGGTTACATCGAACTGGATCTCAACAGCGGTAAGATCCT
TGAGAGTTTTCGCCCCGAAGAACGTTTTCCAATGATGAGCACTTTTAAAGTTCTGCTATGTGGCGCGGTA
TTATCCCGTATTGACGCCGGGCAAGAGCAACTCGGTCGCCGCATACACTATTCTCAGAATGACTTGGTTG
AGTACTCACCAGTCACAGAAAAGCATCTTACGGATGGCATGACAGTAAGAGAATTATGCAGTGCTGCCAT
AACCATGAGTGATAACACTGCGGCCAACTTACTTCTGACAACGATCGGAGGACCGAAGGAGCTAACCGCT
TTTTTGCACAACATGGGGGATCATGTAACTCGCCTTGATCGTTGGGAACCGGAGCTGAATGAAGCCATAC
CAAACGACGAGCGTGACACCACGATGCCTGTAGCAATGGCAACAACGTTGCGCAAACTATTAACTGGCGA
ACTACTTACTCTAGCTTCCCGGCAACAATTAATAGACTGGATGGAGGCGGATAAAGTTGCAGGACCACTT
CTGCGCTCGGCCCTTCCGGCTGGCTGGTTTATTGCTGATAAATCTGGAGCCGGTGAGCGTGGGTCTCGCG
GTATCATTGCAGCACTGGGGCCAGATGGTAAGCCCTCCCGTATCGTAGTTATCTACACGACGGGGAGTCA
GGCAACTATGGATGAACGAAATAGACAGATCGCTGAGATAGGTGCCTCACTGATTAAGCATTGGTAACTG
TCAGACCAAGTTTACTCATATATACTTTAGATTGATTTAAAACTTCATTTTTAATTTAAAAGGATCTAGG
TGAAGATCCTTTTTGATAATCTCATGACCAAAATCCCTTAACGTGAGTTTTCGTTCCACTGAGCGTCAGA
CCCCGTAGAAAAGATCAAAGGATCTTCTTGAGATCCTTTTTTTCTGCGCGTAATCTGCTGCTTGCAAACA
AAAAAACCACCGCTACCAGCGGTGGTTTGTTTGCCGGATCAAGAGCTACCAACTCTTTTTCCGAAGGTAA
CTGGCTTCAGCAGAGCGCAGATACCAAATACTGTTCTTCTAGTGTAGCCGTAGTTAGGCCACCACTTCAA
GAACTCTGTAGCACCGCCTACATACCTCGCTCTGCTAATCCTGTTACCAGTGGCTGCTGCCAGTGGCGAT
AAGTCGTGTCTTACCGGGTTGGACTCAAGACGATAGTTACCGGATAAGGCGCAGCGGTCGGGCTGAACGG
GGGGTTCGTGCACACAGCCCAGCTTGGAGCGAACGACCTACACCGAACTGAGATACCTACAGCGTGAGCT
ATGAGAAAGCGCCACGCTTCCCGAAGGGAGAAAGGCGGACAGGTATCCGGTAAGCGGCAGGGTCGGAACA
GGAGAGCGCACGAGGGAGCTTCCAGGGGGAAACGCCTGGTATCTTTATAGTCCTGTCGGGTTTCGCCACC
TCTGACTTGAGCGTCGATTTTTGTGATGCTCGTCAGGGGGGCGGAGCCTATGGAAAAACGCCAGCAACGC
GGCCTTTTTACGGTTCCTGGCCTTTTGCTGGCCTTTTGCTCACATGTTCTTTCCTGCGTTATC
Features (pLannotate 1.2.2; 26 found; start..end, strand, type, name):
      1..104     +  rep_origin     RSF ori (fragment): Plasmids containing the RSF 1030 origin of replication can be propagated in E. coli cells that contain additional plasmids with compatible origins.
    106..198     +  CDS            lacI (fragment): lac repressor; lacI; The lac repressor binds to the lac operator to inhibit transcription in E. coli. This inhibition can be relieved by adding lactose or isopropyl-β-D-thiogalactopyranoside (IPTG).
    211..232     +  protein_bind   CAP binding site: CAP binding activates transcription in the presence of cAMP. E. coli catabolite activator protein
    247..277     +  promoter       lac promoter: promoter for the E. coli lac operon
    285..301     +  protein_bind   lac operator: The lac repressor binds to the lac operator to inhibit transcription in E. coli. This inhibition can be relieved by adding lactose or isopropyl-β-D-thiogalactopyranoside (IPTG). lac repressor encoded by lacI
    346..364     +  promoter       T3 promoter: promoter for bacteriophage T3 RNA polymerase
    392..618     +  promoter       RSV promoter: Rous sarcoma virus enhancer/promoter
    619..799     +  LTR            5' LTR (truncated): truncated 5' long terminal repeat (LTR) from HIV-1
    846..971     +  misc_feature   HIV-1 Ψ: packaging signal of human immunodeficiency virus type 1
    955..1318    +  CDS            HIV-1 gag (fragment): gag protein from human immunodeficiency virus 1; gag
   1464..1697    +  misc_feature   RRE: The Rev response element (RRE) of HIV-1 allows for Rev-dependent mRNA export from the nucleus to the cytoplasm.
   2074..2174    +  CDS            Rev (fragment): human immunodeficiency virus 1 (HIV-1) Rev protein; rev; enhances nuclear export of unspliced and incompletely spliced viral mRNAs
   2224..2464    +  promoter       U6 promoter: RNA polymerase III promoter for human U6 snRNA
   2569..2686    +  misc_feature   cPPT/CTS: central polypurine tract and central termination sequence of HIV-1
   2735..3245    +  promoter       hPGK promoter: human phosphoglycerate kinase 1 promoter
   3260..3970    +  CDS            mTagBFP2: mTagBFP2 is a basic (constitutively fluorescent) blue fluorescent protein published in 2011, derived from Entacmaea quadricolor. It is reported to be a very rapidly-maturing monomer with very low acid sensitivity.
   3972..4043    +  CDS            nef (fragment): NEF_HV1Z2 - Experimental evidence at protein level: Swiss-Prot protein existence level 1. Extracellular Nef protein targets CD4(+) T-lymphocytes for apoptosis by interacting with CXCR4 surface receptors. From Human immunodeficiency virus type 1 group M subtype D (isolate Z2/CDC-Z34) (HIV-1).
   4045..4278    +  LTR            3' LTR (ΔU3): self-inactivating 3' long terminal repeat (LTR) from HIV-1
   4350..4471    +  polyA_signal   SV40 poly(A) signal: SV40 polyadenylation signal
   4511..4646    +  rep_origin     SV40 ori: SV40 origin of replication
   4667..4685    -  promoter       T7 promoter: promoter for bacteriophage T7 RNA polymerase
   4693..4848    +  CDS            lacZα (fragment): LacZα fragment of β-galactosidase; lacZ fragment
   4853..5281    +  rep_origin     f1 ori (sequence partly withheld): f1 bacteriophage origin of replication; arrow indicates direction of (+) strand synthesis
   5334..5438    +  promoter       AmpR promoter: bla
   5439..6299    +  CDS            AmpR: β-lactamase; bla; confers resistance to ampicillin, carbenicillin, and related antibiotics
   6470..7058    +  rep_origin     ori: high-copy-number ColE1/pMB1/pBR322/pUC origin of replication
