[The description below was written by a language model from this plasmid's Addgene catalogue record and pLannotate feature annotations shown in this document.]
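Description:
pLKO.1 mTagBFP2 rat DJ-1 shRNA is a 7.1 kb third-generation-style lentiviral RNAi vector built on the pLKO.1-TRC backbone, in a variant that carries the blue fluorescent protein mTagBFP2 as its marker. In bacteria it is maintained through a high-copy ColE1/pUC-type origin and selected with ampicillin via the β-lactamase gene. An f1 origin, an SV40 origin and short remnants of lac and cloning-vector sequences (lac promoter/operator, lacZα and lacI fragments, T3 and T7 promoters) are also annotated in the backbone.

The lentiviral transfer cassette begins with an RSV promoter fused to a truncated HIV-1 5' LTR, which drives production of the genomic RNA in packaging cells. This is followed by the Ψ packaging signal with a partial gag sequence, the Rev response element for Rev-dependent nuclear export, and a cPPT/CTS element. It ends in a ΔU3 self-inactivating 3' LTR and an SV40 polyadenylation signal. Within this frame sit two expression units. A human U6 RNA polymerase III promoter transcribes a short hairpin RNA targeting rat Park7 (DJ-1), cloned between the AgeI and EcoRI sites, with AgeI destroyed in the process. The hairpin itself is not annotated in the feature table but would lie in the gap after U6. Downstream, the human PGK promoter drives mTagBFP2, so transfected or transduced cells can be identified by blue fluorescence.

The plasmid is intended for knockdown of DJ-1, a Parkinson's disease-associated gene, in rat cells. The associated publication concerns neuronal metabolic deficits linked to Parkinson's disease.
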