Addgene plasmid #222870: pLKO.1 mTagBFP2 rat DJ-1 shRNA
Purpose: Expresses mTagBFP2 along with an shRNA against rat DJ-1
Depositing lab: Timothy Ryan. Depositing organization: Cornell University. Publication: Phosphoglycerate kinase is a central leverage point in Parkinson's disease-driven neuronal metabolic deficits. Kokotos AC, Antoniazzi AM, Unda SR, Ko MS, Park D, Eliezer D, Kaplitt MG, De Camilli P, Ryan TA. Sci Adv. 2024 Aug 23;10(34):eadn6016. doi: 10.1126/sciadv.adn6016. Epub 2024 Aug 21. PubMed 39167658.
Backbone
  Vector backbone: pLKO.1 - TRC mTagBFP2
  Backbone size w/o insert (bp): 7073
  Total vector size (bp): 7135
  Vector type: Mammalian Expression, Lentiviral, RNAi
Growth in bacteria
  Bacterial resistance: Ampicillin, 100 μg/mL
  Growth temperature: 37°C
  Growth strain: NEB Stable
  Copy number: High Copy
Gene/Insert
  Gene/Insert name: DJ-1 shRNA (alt name: park7)
  gRNA/shRNA sequence: ATCTGGGTGCACAGAACTTAT
  Species: R. norvegicus (rat)
  Entrez Gene: Park7 (a.k.a. CAP1, DJ-1, Dj1, SP22)
  Promoter: U6
  Cloning method: Restriction Enzyme; 5′ cloning site AgeI (destroyed during cloning); 3′ cloning site EcoRI (not destroyed)
  Sequencing primers: 5′ U6
Terms and licenses: Academic/Nonprofit Terms; Industry Terms: Not Available to Industry
Depositor comments: Please visit https://doi.org/10.1101/2023.10.10.561760 for bioRxiv preprint.
How to cite: pLKO.1 mTagBFP2 rat DJ-1 shRNA was a gift from Timothy Ryan (Addgene plasmid # 222870 ; http://n2t.net/addgene:222870 ; RRID:Addgene_222870)
